>Addgene plasmid #153812 | pGBW-m4252849 | addgene full sequence | sequence record 307340 | Ginkgo NGS Result
TGAGAGGTAGCTGAAGCTGCTGTTATGACCACTAGAGGGAAGAAGATACCTGTGGAGCTAATGGTCCAAG
ATGTCGGGAGCCGCGATCGCTGCCAAAAAGGTAAGCTGACGATAGCTGACGAGATTCGATGCCCGACGAG
CAAATGAGCGCCACGGCTGTTCGCGTAAGCTCGAAACGACGGAGATTCGATAGAGCCAGAGTCGAGTTTA
AACGATTCGGGATCTTAAGGATAAATTTCTGGTAAGGAGGACACGTATGGAAGTGGGCAAGTTGGGGAAG
CCGTATCCGTTGCTGAATCTGGCATATGTGGGAGTATAAGACGCGCAGCGTCGCATCAGGCATTTTTTTC
TGCGCCAATGCACCTAGAATCGGTTACCAATGCTTAATCAGTGAGGCACCTATCTCAGCGATCTGTCTAT
TTCGTTCATCCATAGTTGCCTGACTCCCCGTCGTGTAGATAACTACGATACGGGAGGGCTTACCATCTGG
CCCCAGTGCTGCAATGATACCGCGAGACCCACGCTCACCGGCTCCAGATTTATCAGCAATAAACCAGCCA
GCCGGAAGGGCCGAGCGCAGAAGTGGTCCTGCAACTTTATCCGCCTCCATCCAGTCTATCAACTGTTGCC
GGGAAGCTAGAGTAAGTAGTTCGCCAGTTAATAGTTTACGCAAGGTTGTTGCCATTGCTACAGGCATCGT
GGTGTCACGCTCGTCGTTTGGTATGGCTTCATTCAGCTCCGGTTCCCAACGATCAAGGCGAGTTACATGA
TCCCCCATGTTGTGCAAAAAAGCGGTTAGCTCCTTCGGTCCTCCAATCGTTGTCAGAAGTAAGTTGGCCG
CAGTGTTATCACTCATGGTTATGGCAGCACTGCATAATTCTCTTACTGTCATGCCATCCGTAAGATGCTT
TTCTGTGACTGGTGAATACTCAACCAAGTCATTCTGAGAATAGTGTATGCGGCGACCGAGTTGCTCTTGC
CCGGCGTCAATACGGGATAATACCGCGCCACATAGCAGAACTTTAAAAGTGCTCATCATTGGAAAGCGTT
CTTCGGGGCGAAAACTCTCAAGGATCTTACCGCTGTTGAGATCCAGTTCGATGTAACCCACTCGCGCACC
CAACTGATCTTCAGCATCTTTTACTTTCACCAGCGTTTCTGGGTGAGCAAAAACAGGAAGGCAAAATGCC
GCAAAAAAGGGAATAAGGGCGACACGGAAATGTTGAATACTCATGCGAAAGCCTCCTGCTGATCCTGTCT
CTTGATAGATGTTTGCAAAAGCTAGGACTCGATTATACGTTGACCGATCAGACTATCAATATCTAGGTTT
AAACAGATCGGTACGCTGCCGTGACCAGGCTTGAGTACAATATCTGACGATTGGACTTCCTGGGTCCCAA
GCTGGATTCCGACTGGCTGACTGCCAAGCAACGATATGGATCGTCGAGACTCGCACTGAGAGGATCGTTC
TCGGTACACCAGGCGCGCCTAGCGTTACACACACAAAAAACCAACACACATCCATCTTCGATGGATAGCG
ATTTTATTATCTAAGACTAGGCTTACATACTAGCCTAGGCACCGGGCTTGCGGGTCATGCACCAGGTGCG
CGGTCCTTCGGGCACCTCGACGTCGGCGGTGACGGTGAAGCCGAGCCGCTCGTAGAAGGGGAGGTTGCGG
GGCGCGGAGGTCTCCAGGAAGGCGGGCACCCCGGCGCGCTCGGCGGCCTCCACTCCGGGGAGCACGACGG
CGCTGCCCAGACCCTTGCCCTGGTGGTCGGGCGAGACGCCGACGGTGGCCAGGAACCACGCGGGCTCCTT
GGGCCGGTGCGGCGCCAGGAGGCCCTCCATCTGTTGCTGCGCGGCCAGCCGGGAACCGCTCAACTCGGCC
ATGCGCGGGCCGATCTCGGCGAACACCGCCCCCGCTTCGACGCTCTCCGGCGTGGTCCAGACCGCCACCG
CGGCGCCGTCGTCCGCGACCCACACCTTGCCGATGTCGAGCCCGACGCGCGTGAGGAAGAGTTCTTGCAG
CTCGGTGACCCGCTCGATGTGGCGGTCCGGATCGACGGTGTGGCGCGTGGCGGGGTAGTCGGCGAACGCG
GCGGCGAGGGTGCGTACGGCCCTGGGGACGTCGTCGCGGGTGGCGAGGCGCACCGTGGGCTTGTACTCGG
TCATGTTGTCTAACAAAAAAGCCAAAAACGGCCAGAATTTAGCGGACAATTTACAAGTCTAACACTGAAA
ATTACATATTGACCCAAATGATTACATTTCAAAAGGTGCCTAAAAAACTTCACAAAACACACTCGCCAAC
CCCGAGCGCATAGTTCAAAACCGGAGCTTCAGCTACTTAAGAAGATAGGTACATAAAACCGACCAAAGAA
ACTGACGCCTCACTTATCCCTCCCCTCACCAGAGGTCCGGCGCCTGTCGATTCAGGAGAGCCTACCCTAG
GCCCGAACCCTGCGTCCTGCGACGGAGAAAAGCCTACCGCACACCTACCGGCTGGTGGCCCCACCCTGCA
TTATAAGCCAACAGAACGGGTGACGTCACGACACGACGAGGGCGCGCGCTCCCAAAGGTACGGGTGCACT
GCCCAACGGCACCGCCATAACTGCCGCCCCCGCAACAGACGACAAACCGAGTTCTCCAGTCAGTGACAAA
CTTCACGTCAGGGTCCCCAGATGGTGCCCAGCCCATCTCACCCGAATAAGAGCTTTCCCGCATTAGCGAA
GGGCTCAAGACCTTGGGTTCTTGCCGCCCACCATGCCCCCCACCTTGTTTCAACGACCTCACAGCCCGCC
TCACAAGCGTCTTCCATTCAAGACTCGGGAACAGCCGCCATTTTGCTGCGCTCCCCCCAACCCCCAGTTC
AGGGCAACCTTGCTCGCGGACCCAGACTACAGCCCTTGGCGGTCTCTCCACACGCTTCCGTCCCACCGAG
CGGCCCGGCGGCCACGAAAGCCCCGGCCAGCCCAGCAGCCCGCTACTCACCAAGTGACGATCACAGCGAT
CCACAAACAAGAACCGCGACCCAAATCCCGGCTGCGACGGAACTAGCTGTGCCACACCCGGCGCGTCCTT
ATATAATCATCGGCGTTCACCGCCCCACGGAGATCCCTCCGCAGAATCGCCGAGAAGGGACTACTTTTCC
TCGCCTGTTCCGCTCTCTGGAAAGAAAACCAGTGCCCTAGAGTCACCCAAGTCCCGTCCTAAAATGTCCT
TCTGCTGATACTGGGGTTCTAAGGCCGAGTCTTATGAGCAGCGGGCCGCTGTCCTGAGCGTCCGGGCGGA
AGGATCAGGACGCTCCTGCGCCCTTCGTCTGACGTGGCAGCGCTCGCCGTGACGAGGGGGGCGCCCGCGG
GAGGCGCCAAAACCCGGCGCGGAGGCCAGGCGCGCCCCGATTTCGATATTCCTCGGATCTCGGATAGATC
GGGATTGAGGATGTAGGTTGAACTTCTCTCGGGTGATCCCGATCTCGGATATTCGGGATTGGAGTAATAC
CTGGCGATAGGCGCTGCCAAGCAATAGCCAAGGCGCAAGGCCGGCCAAGAGACTTGCGATAGTTCGTTCG
AGAGGTAGCCTGCAAGATGGATCGGACGAAAGGTTTGAAGATTTTCCGACGAGGGCCTTGGAGAGTTCGG
AAATTTAAATGCAACTATGGATGAACGAAATAGACAGATCGCTGAGATAGGTGCCTCACTGATTAAGCAT
TGGTAACTGTCAGACCAAGTTTACTCATATATACTTTAGATTGATTTAAAACTTCATTTTTAATTTAAAA
GGATCTAGGTGAAGATCCTTTTTGATAATCTCATGACCAAAATCCCTTAACGTGAGTTTTCGTTCCACTG
AGCGTCAGACCCCGTAGAAAAGATCAAAGGATCTTCTTGAGATCCTTTTTTTCTGCGCGTAATCTGCTGC
TTGCAAACAAAAAAACCACCGCTACCAGCGGTGGTTTGTTTGCCGGATCAAGAGCTACCAACTCTTTTTC
CGAAGGTAACTGGCTTCAGCAGAGCGCAGATACCAAATACTGTTCTTCTAGTGTAGCCGTAGTTAGGCCA
CCACTTCAAGAACTCTGTAGCACCGCCTACATACCTCGCTCTGCTAATCCTGTTACCAGTGGCTGCTGCC
AGTGGCGATAAGTCGTGTCTTACCGGGTTGGACTCAAGACGATAGTTACCGGATAAGGCGCAGCGGTCGG
GCTGAACGGGGGGTTCGTGCACACAGCCCAGCTTGGAGCGAACGACCTACACCGAACTGAGATACCTACA
GCGTGAGCTATGAGAAAGCGCCACGCTTCCCGAAGGGAGAAAGGCGGACAGGTATCCGGTAAGCGGCAGG
GTCGGAACAGGAGAGCGCACGAGGGAGCTTCCAGGGGGAAACGCCTGGTATCTTTATAGTCCTGTCGGGT
TTCGCCACCTCTGACTTGAGCGTCGATTTTTGTGATGCTCGTCAGGGGGGCGGAGCCTATGGAAAAACGC
CAGCAACGCGGCCTTTTTACGGTTCCTGGCCTTTTGCTGGCCTTTTGCTCACATGATTTAAATGAAACTC
GTAATCGGAGAACGGGTGCAATAGCAAGGACCAGATCGAACTTGACTGACGCAATTCTGAGCGTAGTCGA
AACCCAGACAAGTCGATCTCGCCAAGTAGCTGACTTGACTGGTTAATTAAGTTTCGATAGCCCAAGGTAA
CCAATGAGATTAGGGAGGGAAGAAAGTTTGATGAACTACTTCTGACCCCTAGTGGTGTCCAGAAAAGACC
ATTAAAGGAATGTCTTGATCGAAATCGAGAGATCGCCTGCAGGATAGCTGACGACCTTAAGGATAAATTT
CTGGTAAGGAGGACACGTATGGAAGTGGGCAAGTTGGGGAAGCCGTATCCGTTGCTGAATCTGGCATATG
TGGGAGTATAAGACGCGCAGCGTCGCATCAGGCATTTTTTTCTGCGCCAATGCCGGTAGATAGCAATCCG
GCCCGAGGGGCACAAAAAACCCCTCAAGACCCGTTTAGAGGCCCCAAGGGGTTATGCTACGATACCGATA
GAGATGGGCCAATACCACATTTGTAGAGGTTTTACTTGCTTTAAAAAACCTCCCACACCTCCCCCTGAAC
CTGAAACATAAAATGAATGCAATTGTTGTTGTTAACTTGTTTATTGCAGCTTATAATGGTTACAAATAAA
GCAATAGCATCACAAATTTCACAAATAAAGCATTTTTTTCACTGCATTCTAGTTGTGGTTTGTCCAAACT
CATCAATGTATCTTATCATGTCTGTGAGCTGAAGGTACGCTGTATCTCAGTCAGTCAAGCTAGCTTATTG
ATGGTTCGCGTCTACTTTCGGGGCCTGGGCATCATTGAGCTTTTTGGCTTCCGCAAGCAGGTTGGCACTC
TGTGATGGATCGTCTTTTAGGGACTGGATAAATGCATTTCTTTGTTCCTCATTCAGATTAGGAAGGTGCA
ATATCTCGTAGAAAGCATTCTGCTGCTCCTTGTTAAACTTGTTATCAACTTTTGGAGCCTGTGCGTCATT
CAGCTTCTTGGCTTCGGCCAGGAGATTTGCAGACTGCGAGGGATCGTCTTTCAGGCTCTGAATGAAAGCG
TTGCGTTGCTCTTCGTTCAGATTTGGTAAGTGAAGGATCTCATAGAAAGCGTTCTGCTGTTCTTTATTAA
ACTTGTTATCGACGGCCTCGTCATGTTGTGCCAAGCCAAATTCACCCTGGAAATAGAGATTCTCGGAGGC
GGTCGTAGGAATGTCGTAATCTAGGGCGCCGCTTGAACTGATCTTTTTGAACCGGTTAGCCGCAGACACT
GCAATAAAGTTCTTCTTCCATCTCCTTTTCCAGGGATTTATCAGCCCCGGGATTCGCCGTCCCGACTGAA
AGTAAAGGTTTTCCACTGCGAAACCGTTGAGAAAGGACTGAGCATCGGCACTCATGGTGGCGGCCGCTGG
CGGGTGTGTCGAGTGGATGGTAGGATCGACAAAGATCTGATCTGACGGTTCACTAAACCAGCTCTGCTTA
TATAGACCTCCCACCGTACACGCCTACCGCCCATTTGCGTCAATGGGGCGGAGTTGTTACGACATTTTGG
AAAGTCCCGTTGATTTTGGTGCCAAAACAAACTCCCATTGACGTCAATGGGGTGGAGACTTGGAAATCCC
CGTGAGTCAAACCGCTATCCACGCCCATTGATGTACTGCCAAAACCGCATCAGCATGGTAATAGCGATGA
CTAATACGTAGATGTACTGCCAAGTAGGAAAGTCCCATAAGGTCATGTACTGGGCATAATGCCAGGCGGG
CCATTTACCGTCATTGACGTCAATAGGGGGCGTACTTGGCATATGATACACTTGATGTACTGCCAAGTGG
GCAGTTTACCGTAAATACTCCACCCATTGACGTCAATGGAAAGTCCCTATTGGCGTTACTATGGGAACAT
ACGTCATTATTGACGTCAATGGGCGGGGGTCGTTGGGCGGTCAGCCAGGCGGGCCATTTACCGTAAGTTA
TGTAACGCGGAACTCCATATATGGGCTATGAACTAATGACCCCGTAATTGATTACTAGATCTGGCTACAC
TCGATCAGCAGTTAGATAATAAAATCGCTATCCATCGAAGATGGATGTGTGTTGGTTTTTTGTGTGTGTA
ACGCAACGATTGATAGCATAACCCCTTGGGGCCTCTAAACGGGTCTTGAGGGGTTTTTTGAAT
Features (pLannotate 1.2.2; 20 found; start..end, strand, type, name):
      2..73      -  misc_feature   5' β-globin insulator: insulator upstream of the human β-globin locus (Farrell et al., 2002)
    225..361     -  terminator     rrnG terminator: transcription terminator from the E. coli ribosomal RNA rrnG operon (Albrechtsen et al., 1991)
    374..1234    -  CDS            AmpR: β-lactamase; bla; confers resistance to ampicillin, carbenicillin, and related antibiotics
   1500..1548    -  polyA_signal   poly(A) signal: synthetic polyadenylation signal
   1577..2174    -  CDS            PuroR (fragment): puromycin N-acetyltransferase; pac from Streptomyces; confers resistance to puromycin
   2178..3387    -  promoter       UbC promoter: human ubiquitin C promoter
   3651..3715    +  CDS            bla(M) (fragment): β-lactamase lacking the signal sequence; bla(M); allows cytosolic expression of β-lactamase
   3887..4475    +  rep_origin     ori: high-copy-number ColE1/pMB1/pBR322/pUC origin of replication
   4701..4772    -  misc_feature   3' β-globin insulator: insulator downstream of the human β-globin locus (Farrell et al., 2002)
   4817..4953    -  terminator     rrnG terminator: transcription terminator from the E. coli ribosomal RNA rrnG operon (Albrechtsen et al., 1991)
   4983..5029    -  terminator     T7 terminator: transcription terminator for bacteriophage T7 RNA polymerase
   5052..5121    +  CDS            large T antigen (fragment): large T antigen from SV40 (simian virus 40)
   5144..5265    +  polyA_signal   SV40 poly(A) signal: SV40 polyadenylation signal
   5330..5680    -  CDS            spa (fragment): SPA_STAAU - Experimental evidence at protein level: Swiss-Prot protein existence level 1. Plays a role in the inhibition of the host innate and adaptive immune responses. Possesses five immunoglobulin-binding domains that capture both the fragment crystallizable region (Fc region) and the Fab region (part of Ig that identifies antigen) of immunoglobulins (By similarity). In turn, Staphylococcus aureus is protected from phagocytic killing via inhibition of Ig Fc region. In addition, the host elicited B-cell response is prevented due to a decrease of antibody-secreting cell proliferation that en
   5762..5839    -  CDS            MYLK2 (fragment): MYLK2_HUMAN - Experimental evidence at protein level: Swiss-Prot protein existence level 1. Implicated in the level of global muscle contraction and cardiac function. Phosphorylates a specific serine in the N-terminus of a myosin light chain. From Homo sapiens (Human).
   6010..6061    -  promoter       CMVd2 promoter: truncated human cytomegalovirus (CMV) immediate early promoter that yields moderately reduced expression relative to the full-length promoter
   6124..6141    +  promoter       CMV promoter (fragment): human cytomegalovirus (CMV) immediate early promoter
   6214..6517    -  enhancer       CMV enhancer: human cytomegalovirus immediate early enhancer
   6598..6646    +  polyA_signal   poly(A) signal: synthetic polyadenylation signal
   6664..6710    +  terminator     T7 terminator: transcription terminator for bacteriophage T7 RNA polymerase
