[The description below was written by a language model from this plasmid's Addgene catalogue record and pLannotate feature annotations shown in this document.]
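Description:
pGBW-m4252849 is a mammalian expression plasmid for SARS-CoV-2 nsp11, the very short peptide encoded within the ORF1ab region of the viral genome. It is built on a pTwist_CMV_Puro_6 backbone from which an AarI site was removed. In bacteria it is maintained through a high-copy ColE1/pUC-type origin and an ampicillin resistance gene (β-lactamase). Transfected mammalian cells can be selected with puromycin, using a puromycin N-acetyltransferase cassette that the feature table places under the human ubiquitin C promoter and ahead of a synthetic polyadenylation signal.

The wild-type insert is recorded as only 38 bp, too small to be picked up as a feature of its own. It is expressed from the CMV immediate-early enhancer and promoter and is fused at its C terminus to a backbone-encoded, TEV-cleavable TAP tag. The annotation fits this arrangement. Downstream of the CMV elements, on the same strand, lie a fragment matching myosin light chain kinase, which probably represents a calmodulin-binding peptide, and a fragment of Staphylococcus aureus protein A, whose domains bind immunoglobulin. These are the two classic modules of a tandem affinity purification tag, although the TEV site itself is not annotated. An SV40 poly(A) region follows the cassette, though it is annotated on the opposite strand. β-globin insulator elements, rrnG and T7 terminators, and a further synthetic poly(A) signal lie near the boundaries of the expression units, presumably to limit read-through and interference between them.

The record gives the purpose only as mammalian expression of nsp11. The cleavable TAP tag would suit affinity purification of the tagged peptide and any associated host proteins.
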