Addgene plasmid #153812: pGBW-m4252849
Purpose: Mammalian expression plasmid for SARS-CoV-2 nsp11
Depositing lab: Ginkgo Bioworks & Benjie Chen. Depositing organization: Ginkgo Bioworks.
Backbone
  Vector backbone: pTwist_CMV_Puro_6 with AarI site removed
  Backbone size w/o insert (bp): 6080
  Vector type: Mammalian Expression
  Selectable markers: Puromycin
Growth in bacteria
  Bacterial resistance: Ampicillin, 100 μg/mL
  Growth temperature: 37°C
  Growth strain: DH5alpha
  Copy number: High Copy
Gene/Insert
  Gene/Insert name: SARS-CoV-2 nsp11
  Species: Severe acute respiratory syndrome coronavirus 2
  Insert size (bp): 38
  Mutation: wt
  Entrez Gene: ORF1ab (a.k.a. GU280_gp01)
  Promoter: CMV
  Tag / fusion protein: Cleavable TEV;TapTag (C terminal on backbone)
  Cloning method: Unknown
Resource information
  A portion of this plasmid was derived from a plasmid made by: GinkgoBioworks
Depositor comments: NCBI reference sequence: 43740578
How to cite: pGBW-m4252849 was a gift from Ginkgo Bioworks & Benjie Chen (Addgene plasmid # 153812 ; http://n2t.net/addgene:153812 ; RRID:Addgene_153812)
